>Addgene plasmid #99669 | dSp-VP64-RTA(75-190) | addgene full sequence | sequence record 192063 | Addgene NGS Result
AAAATTTAAGCTACAACAAGGCAAGGCTTGACCGACAATTGCATGAAGAATCTGCTTAGGGTTAGGCGTT
TTGCGCTGCTTCGCGATGTACGGGCCAGATATACGCGTTGACATTGATTATTGACTAGTTATTAATAGTA
ATCAATTACGGGGTCATTAGTTCATAGCCCATATATGGAGTTCCGCGTTACATAACTTACGGTAAATGGC
CCGCCTGGCTGACCGCCCAACGACCCCCGCCCATTGACGTCAATAATGACGTATGTTCCCATAGTAACGC
CAATAGGGACTTTCCATTGACGTCAATGGGTGGAGTATTTACGGTAAACTGCCCACTTGGCAGTACATCA
AGTGTATCATATGCCAAGTACGCCCCCTATTGACGTCAATGACGGTAAATGGCCCGCCTGGCATTATGCC
CAGTACATGACCTTATGGGACTTTCCTACTTGGCAGTACATCTACGTATTAGTCATCGCTATTACCATGG
TGATGCGGTTTTGGCAGTACATCAATGGGCGTGGATAGCGGTTTGACTCACGGGGATTTCCAAGTCTCCA
CCCCATTGACGTCAATGGGAGTTTGTTTTGGCACCAAAATCAACGGGACTTTCCAAAATGTCGTAACAAC
TCCGCCCCATTGACGCAAATGGGCGGTAGGCGTGTACGGTGGGAGGTCTATATAAGCAGAGCTCGTTTAG
TGAACCGTCAGATCGCCTGGAGACGCCATCCACGCTGTTTTGACCTCCATAGAAGACACCGGGACCGATC
CAGCCTCCGGACTCTAGAGGATCGAACCCTTGCCACCATGGACAAGAAGTACTCCATTGGGCTCGCTATC
GGCACAAACAGCGTCGGCTGGGCCGTCATTACGGACGAGTACAAGGTGCCGAGCAAAAAATTCAAAGTTC
TGGGCAATACCGATCGCCACAGCATAAAGAAGAACCTCATTGGCGCCCTCCTGTTCGACTCCGGGGAGAC
GGCCGAAGCCACGCGGCTCAAAAGAACAGCACGGCGCAGATATACCCGCAGAAAGAATCGGATCTGCTAC
CTGCAGGAGATCTTTAGTAATGAGATGGCTAAGGTGGATGACTCTTTCTTCCATAGGCTGGAGGAGTCCT
TTTTGGTGGAGGAGGATAAAAAGCACGAGCGCCACCCAATCTTTGGCAATATCGTGGACGAGGTGGCGTA
CCATGAAAAGTACCCAACCATATATCATCTGAGGAAGAAGCTTGTAGACAGTACTGATAAGGCTGACTTG
CGGTTGATCTATCTCGCGCTGGCGCATATGATCAAATTTCGGGGACACTTCCTCATCGAGGGGGACCTGA
ACCCAGACAACAGCGATGTCGACAAACTCTTTATCCAACTGGTTCAGACTTACAATCAGCTTTTCGAAGA
GAACCCGATCAACGCATCCGGAGTTGACGCCAAAGCAATCCTGAGCGCTAGGCTGTCCAAATCCCGGCGG
CTCGAAAACCTCATCGCACAGCTCCCTGGGGAGAAGAAGAACGGCCTGTTTGGTAATCTTATCGCCCTGT
CACTCGGGCTGACCCCCAACTTTAAATCTAACTTCGACCTGGCCGAAGATGCCAAGCTTCAACTGAGCAA
AGACACCTACGATGATGATCTCGACAATCTGCTGGCCCAGATCGGCGACCAGTACGCAGACCTTTTTTTG
GCGGCAAAGAACCTGTCAGACGCCATTCTGCTGAGTGATATTCTGCGAGTGAACACGGAGATCACCAAAG
CTCCGCTGAGCGCTAGTATGATCAAGCGCTATGATGAGCACCACCAAGACTTGACTTTGCTGAAGGCCCT
TGTCAGACAGCAACTGCCTGAGAAGTACAAGGAAATTTTCTTCGATCAGTCTAAAAATGGCTACGCCGGA
TACATTGACGGCGGAGCAAGCCAGGAGGAATTTTACAAATTTATTAAGCCCATCTTGGAAAAAATGGACG
GCACCGAGGAGCTGCTGGTAAAGCTTAACAGAGAAGATCTGTTGCGCAAACAGCGCACTTTCGACAATGG
AAGCATCCCCCACCAGATTCACCTGGGCGAACTGCACGCTATCCTCAGGCGGCAAGAGGATTTCTACCCC
TTTTTGAAAGATAACAGGGAAAAGATTGAGAAAATCCTCACATTTCGGATACCCTACTATGTAGGCCCCC
TCGCCCGGGGAAATTCCAGATTCGCGTGGATGACTCGCAAATCAGAAGAGACCATCACTCCCTGGAACTT
CGAGGAAGTCGTGGATAAGGGGGCCTCTGCCCAGTCCTTCATCGAAAGGATGACTAACTTTGATAAAAAT
CTGCCTAACGAAAAGGTGCTTCCTAAACACTCTCTGCTGTACGAGTACTTCACAGTTTATAACGAGCTCA
CCAAGGTCAAATACGTCACAGAAGGGATGAGAAAGCCAGCATTCCTGTCTGGAGAGCAGAAGAAAGCTAT
CGTGGACCTCCTCTTCAAGACGAACCGGAAAGTTACCGTGAAACAGCTCAAAGAAGACTATTTCAAAAAG
ATTGAATGTTTCGACTCTGTTGAAATCAGCGGAGTGGAGGATCGCTTCAACGCATCCCTGGGAACGTATC
ACGATCTCCTGAAAATCATTAAAGACAAGGACTTCCTGGACAATGAGGAGAACGAGGACATTCTTGAGGA
CATTGTCCTCACCCTTACGTTGTTTGAAGATAGGGAGATGATTGAAGAACGCTTGAAAACTTACGCTCAT
CTCTTCGACGACAAAGTCATGAAACAGCTCAAGAGGCGCCGATATACAGGATGGGGGCGGCTGTCAAGAA
AACTGATCAATGGGATCCGAGACAAGCAGAGTGGAAAGACAATCCTGGATTTTCTTAAGTCCGATGGATT
TGCCAACCGGAACTTCATGCAGTTGATCCATGATGACTCTCTCACCTTTAAGGAGGACATCCAGAAAGCA
CAAGTTTCTGGCCAGGGGGACAGTCTTCACGAGCACATCGCTAATCTTGCAGGTAGCCCAGCTATCAAAA
AGGGAATACTGCAGACCGTTAAGGTCGTGGATGAACTCGTCAAAGTAATGGGAAGGCATAAGCCCGAGAA
TATCGTTATCGAGATGGCCCGAGAGAACCAAACTACCCAGAAGGGACAGAAGAACAGTAGGGAAAGGATG
AAGAGGATTGAAGAGGGTATAAAAGAACTGGGGTCCCAAATCCTTAAGGAACACCCAGTTGAAAACACCC
AGCTTCAGAATGAGAAGCTCTACCTGTACTACCTGCAGAACGGCAGGGACATGTACGTGGATCAGGAACT
GGACATCAATCGGCTCTCCGACTACGACGTGGCTGCTATCGTGCCCCAGTCTTTTCTCAAAGATGATTCT
ATTGATAATAAAGTGTTGACAAGATCCGATAAAGCTAGAGGGAAGAGTGATAACGTCCCCTCAGAAGAAG
TTGTCAAGAAAATGAAAAATTATTGGCGGCAGCTGCTGAACGCCAAACTGATCACACAACGGAAGTTCGA
TAATCTGACTAAGGCTGAACGAGGTGGCCTGTCTGAGTTGGATAAAGCCGGCTTCATCAAAAGGCAGCTT
GTTGAGACACGCCAGATCACCAAGCACGTGGCCCAAATTCTCGATTCACGCATGAACACCAAGTACGATG
AAAATGACAAACTGATTCGAGAGGTGAAAGTTATTACTCTGAAGTCTAAGCTGGTCTCAGATTTCAGAAA
GGACTTTCAGTTTTATAAGGTGAGAGAGATCAACAATTACCACCATGCGCATGATGCCTACCTGAATGCA
GTGGTAGGCACTGCACTTATCAAAAAATATCCCAAGCTTGAATCTGAATTTGTTTACGGAGACTATAAAG
TGTACGATGTTAGGAAAATGATCGCAAAGTCTGAGCAGGAAATAGGCAAGGCCACCGCTAAGTACTTCTT
TTACAGCAATATTATGAATTTTTTCAAGACCGAGATTACACTGGCCAATGGAGAGATTCGGAAGCGACCA
CTTATCGAAACAAACGGAGAAACAGGAGAAATCGTGTGGGACAAGGGTAGGGATTTCGCGACAGTCCGGA
AGGTCCTGTCCATGCCGCAGGTGAACATCGTTAAAAAGACCGAAGTACAGACCGGAGGCTTCTCCAAGGA
AAGTATCCTCCCGAAAAGGAACAGCGACAAGCTGATCGCACGCAAAAAAGATTGGGACCCCAAGAAATAC
GGCGGATTCGATTCTCCTACAGTCGCTTACAGTGTACTGGTTGTGGCCAAAGTGGAGAAAGGGAAGTCTA
AAAAACTCAAAAGCGTCAAGGAACTGCTGGGCATCACAATCATGGAGCGATCAAGCTTCGAAAAAAACCC
CATCGACTTTCTCGAGGCGAAAGGATATAAAGAGGTCAAAAAAGACCTCATCATTAAGCTTCCCAAGTAC
TCTCTCTTTGAGCTTGAAAACGGCCGGAAACGAATGCTCGCTAGTGCGGGCGAGCTGCAGAAAGGTAACG
AGCTGGCACTGCCCTCTAAATACGTTAATTTCTTGTATCTGGCCAGCCACTATGAAAAGCTCAAAGGGTC
TCCCGAAGATAATGAGCAGAAGCAGCTGTTCGTGGAACAACACAAACACTACCTTGATGAGATCATCGAG
CAAATAAGCGAATTCTCCAAAAGAGTGATCCTCGCCGACGCTAACCTCGATAAGGTGCTTTCTGCTTACA
ATAAGCACAGGGATAAGCCCATCAGGGAGCAGGCAGAAAACATTATCCACTTGTTTACTCTGACCAACTT
GGGCGCGCCTGCAGCCTTCAAGTACTTCGACACCACCATAGACAGAAAGCGGTACACCTCTACAAAGGAG
GTCCTGGACGCCACACTGATTCATCAGTCAATTACGGGGCTCTATGAAACAAGAATCGACCTCTCTCAGC
TCGGTGGAGACAGCAGGGCTGACCCCAAGAAGAAGAGGAAGGTGAGTGGTGGAGGAAGTGGCGGGTCAGG
GTCGGAGGCCAGCGGTTCCGGACGGGCTGACGCATTGGACGATTTTGATCTGGATATGCTGGGAAGTGAC
GCCCTCGATGATTTTGACCTTGACATGCTTGGTTCGGATGCCCTTGATGACTTTGACCTCGACATGCTCG
GCAGTGACGCCCTTGATGATTTCGACCTGGACATGCTGATTAACTCTAGAAGTTCCGGATCTCCGAAAAA
GAAACGCAAAGTTGGTTCGGGAGGTGGTTCGGGTGGCTCTGGATCACCACTGGATCCAGCGCCCGCAGTG
ACTCCCGAGGCCAGTCACCTGTTGGAGGATCCCGATGAAGAGACGAGCCAGGCTGTCAAAGCCCTTCGGG
AGATGGCCGATACTGTGATTCCCCAGAAGGAAGAGGCTGCAATCTGTGGCCAAATGGACCTTTCCCATCC
GCCCCCAAGGGGCCATCTGGATGAGCTGACAACCACACTTGAGTCCATGACCGAGGATCTGAACCTGGAC
TCACCCCTGACCCCGGAATTGAACGAGATTCTGGATACCTTCCTGAACGACGAGTGCCTCTTGCATGCCA
TGCATATCAGCACAGGACTGTCCATCTTCGACACATCTCTGTTTTAGAAGAATTCGATCCCTACCGGTTA
GTAATGAGTTTAAACGGGGGAGGCTAACTGAAACACGGAAGGAGACAATACCGGAAGGAACCCGCGCTAT
GACGGCAATAAAAAGACAGAATAAAACGCACGGGTGTTGGGTCGTTTGTTCATAAACGCGGGGTTCGGTC
CCAGGGCTGGCACTCTGTCGATACCCCACCGAGACCCCATTGGGGCCAATACGCCCGCGTTTCTTCCTTT
TCCCCACCCCACCCCCCAAGTTCGGGTGAAGGCCCAGGGCTCGCAGCCAACGTCGGGGCGGCAGGCCCTC
CATAGTCGGTCGTTCGGCTGCGGCGAGCGGTATCAGCTCACTCAAAGGCGGTAATACGGTTATCCACAGA
ATCAGGGGATAACGCAGGAAAGAACATGTGAGCAAAAGGCCAGCAAAAGGCCAGGAACCGTAAAAAGGCC
GCGTTGCTGGCGTTTTTCCATAGGCTCCGCCCCCCTGACGAGCATCACAAAAATCGACGCTCAAGTCAGA
GGTGGCGAAACCCGACAGGACTATAAAGATACCAGGCGTTTCCCCCTGGAAGCTCCCTCGTGCGCTCTCC
TGTTCCGACCCTGCCGCTTACCGGATACCTGTCCGCCTTTCTCCCTTCGGGAAGCGTGGCGCTTTCTCAT
AGCTCACGCTGTAGGTATCTCAGTTCGGTGTAGGTCGTTCGCTCCAAGCTGGGCTGTGTGCACGAACCCC
CCGTTCAGCCCGACCGCTGCGCCTTATCCGGTAACTATCGTCTTGAGTCCAACCCGGTAAGACACGACTT
ATCGCCACTGGCAGCAGCCACTGGTAACAGGATTAGCAGAGCGAGGTATGTAGGCGGTGCTACAGAGTTC
TTGAAGTGGTGGCCTAACTACGGCTACACTAGAAGAACAGTATTTGGTATCTGCGCTCTGCTGAAGCCAG
TTACCTTCGGAAAAAGAGTTGGTAGCTCTTGATCCGGCAAACAAACCACCGCTGGTAGCGGTGGTTTTTT
TGTTTGCAAGCAGCAGATTACGCGCAGAAAAAAAGGATCTCAAGAAGATCCTTTGATCTTTTCTACGGGG
TCTGACGCTCAGTGGAACGAAAACTCACGTTAAGGGATTTTGGTCATGAGATTATCAAAAAGGATCTTCA
CCTAGATCCTTTTAAATTAAAAATGAAGTTTTAAATCAATCTAAAGTATATATGAGTAAACTTGGTCTGA
CAGTTACCAATGCTTAATCAGTGAGGCACCTATCTCAGCGATCTGTCTATTTCGTTCATCCATAGTTGCC
TGACTCCCCGTCGTGTAGATAACTACGATACGGGAGGGCTTACCATCTGGCCCCAGTGCTGCAATGATAC
CGCGAGACCCACGCTCACCGGCTCCAGATTTATCAGCAATAAACCAGCCAGCCGGAAGGGCCGAGCGCAG
AAGTGGTCCTGCAACTTTATCCGCCTCCATCCAGTCTATTAATTGTTGCCGGGAAGCTAGAGTAAGTAGT
TCGCCAGTTAATAGTTTGCGCAACGTTGTTGCCATTGCTACAGGCATCGTGGTGTCACGCTCGTCGTTTG
GTATGGCTTCATTCAGCTCCGGTTCCCAACGATCAAGGCGAGTTACATGATCCCCCATGTTGTGCAAAAA
AGCGGTTAGCTCCTTCGGTCCTCCGATCGTTGTCAGAAGTAAGTTGGCCGCAGTGTTATCACTCATGGTT
ATGGCAGCACTGCATAATTCTCTTACTGTCATGCCATCCGTAAGATGCTTTTCTGTGACTGGTGAGTACT
CAACCAAGTCATTCTGAGAATAGTGTATGCGGCGACCGAGTTGCTCTTGCCCGGCGTCAATACGGGATAA
TACCGCGCCACATAGCAGAACTTTAAAAGTGCTCATCATTGGAAAACGTTCTTCGGGGCGAAAACTCTCA
AGGATCTTACCGCTGTTGAGATCCAGTTCGATGTAACCCACTCGTGCACCCAACTGATCTTCAGCATCTT
TTACTTTCACCAGCGTTTCTGGGTGAGCAAAAACAGGAAGGCAAAATGCCGCAAAAAAGGGAATAAGGGC
GACACGGAAATGTTGAATACTCATACTCTTCCTTTTTCAATATTATTGAAGCATTTATCAGGGTTATTGT
CTCATGAGCGGATACATATTTGAATGTATTTAGAAAAATAAACAAATAGGGGTTCCGCGCACATTTCCCC
GAAAAGTGCCACCTGACGTCGACGGATCGGGAGATCTCCCGATCCCCTATGGTGCACTCTCAGTACAATC
TGCTCTGATGCCGCATAGTTAAGCCAGTATCTGCTCCCTGCTTGTGTGTTGGAGGTCGCTGAGTAGTGCG
CGAGC
Features (pLannotate 1.2.2; 11 found; start..end, strand, type, name):
    110..489     +  enhancer       CMV enhancer: human cytomegalovirus immediate early enhancer
    490..693     +  promoter       CMV promoter: human cytomegalovirus (CMV) immediate early promoter
    808..4911    +  CDS            Cas9m4: catalytically dead mutant of the Cas9 endonuclease from the Streptococcus pyogenes Type II CRISPR/Cas system RNA-guided DNA-binding protein that lacks endonuclease activity due to the mutations D10A, D839A, H840A, and N863A (Mali et al., 2013)
   5119..5135    +  CDS            VP96 (fragment): 6 tandem repeats of the minimal activation domain of herpes simplex virus VP16 (Cheng et al., 2013)
   5227..5574    +  CDS            Rta AD (fragment): transcriptional activation domain from the human herpesvirus 4 (Epstein-Barr virus) replication and transcription activator Rta/BRLF1 (Hardwick et al., 1992; Chavez et al., 2015)
   5673..5721    +  polyA_signal   HSV TK poly(A) signal: herpes simplex virus thymidine kinase polyadenylation signal (Cole and Stacy, 1985)
   5812..5828    -  polyA_signal   bGH poly(A) signal (fragment): bovine growth hormone polyadenylation signal
   6035..6623    -  rep_origin     ori: high-copy-number ColE1/pMB1/pBR322/pUC origin of replication
   6794..7654    -  CDS            AmpR: β-lactamase; bla; confers resistance to ampicillin, carbenicillin, and related antibiotics
   7655..7759    -  promoter       AmpR promoter: bla
   7818..7870    -  misc_feature   bom (fragment): basis of mobility region from pBR322
