[The description below was written by a language model from this plasmid's Addgene catalogue record and pLannotate feature annotations shown in this document.]
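Description:
dSp-VP64-RTA(75-190) is a 7.9 kb mammalian expression plasmid that produces a nuclease-dead Streptococcus pyogenes Cas9 fused at its C terminus to a compact pair of transcriptional activation domains. The backbone is listed as pBR322. The annotated sequence shows a ColE1/pMB1-family origin of replication, a fragment of the pBR322 basis-of-mobility region, and a β-lactamase gene with its own promoter for ampicillin selection in E. coli. The catalogue describes it as low copy, although the annotation tool applies its generic high-copy label to this origin family. No mammalian selection marker or reporter is annotated, which suggests it is meant for transient transfection.

The expression cassette is driven by the human cytomegalovirus immediate early enhancer and promoter. The coding region begins with the Cas9m4 variant, which carries the D10A, D839A, H840A and N863A mutations, so it retains guide-RNA-directed DNA binding but cannot cut. Downstream and in the same orientation are a short match to tandem VP16 minimal activation repeats, corresponding to the VP64 module named in the record, and a fragment of the Epstein-Barr virus Rta activation domain, which the plasmid name gives as residues 75-190. An HSV thymidine kinase polyadenylation signal terminates the transcript, and a small reverse-oriented remnant of the bGH poly(A) signal lies beyond it. No guide RNA cassette is annotated, so a guide must be supplied separately to target the fusion to a promoter.

The stated purpose is to express dCas9 with combinations of truncated activation domains. It comes from work on designing a CRISPR activator small enough for AAV delivery, though this plasmid has no annotated AAV ITRs.
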