Addgene plasmid #99669: dSp-VP64-RTA(75-190)
Purpose: Expresses dSp Cas9 fused to combination of truncated activation domains
Depositing lab: George Church. Depositing organization: Harvard Medical School. Publication: Rational design of a compact CRISPR-Cas9 activator for AAV-mediated delivery. Vora S, Cheng J, Xiao R, VanDusen NJ, Quintino L, Pu WT, Vandenberghe LH, Chavez A, Church G. bioRxiv 2018. 298620 10.1101/298620.
Backbone
  Vector backbone: pBR322
  Vector type: Mammalian Expression
Growth in bacteria
  Bacterial resistance: Ampicillin, 100 μg/mL
  Growth temperature: 37°C
  Growth strain: DH5alpha
  Copy number: Low Copy
Gene/Insert
  Gene/Insert name: dCas9
  Species: Synthetic
  Mutation: dead Cas9
  Tag / fusion protein: VP64-RTA(75-190) (C terminal on insert)
  Cloning method: Restriction Enzyme; 5′ cloning site unknown (unknown if destroyed); 3′ cloning site unknown (unknown if destroyed)
Terms and licenses: Academic/Nonprofit Terms; Industry Terms: Not Available to Industry
Depositor comments: Please visit https://doi.org/10.1101/298620 for bioRxiv preprint.
How to cite: dSp-VP64-RTA(75-190) was a gift from George Church (Addgene plasmid # 99669 ; http://n2t.net/addgene:99669 ; RRID:Addgene_99669)
